Addgene plasmid #185492: pCMV-T7-nSpCas9(D10A)-BPNLS(SV40)-3xFLAG-P2A-EGFP (HES24)
Purpose: CMV and T7 promoter expression plasmid for human codon usage nSpCas9(D10A) with a C-terminal bi-partite NLS, 3x FLAG, and P2A-eGFP
Depositing lab: Benjamin Kleinstiver & Raul Perez-Jimenez. Depositing organization: Massachusetts General Hospital. Publication: Evolution of CRISPR-associated endonucleases as inferred from resurrected proteins. Alonso-Lerma B, Jabalera Y, Samperio S, Morin M, Fernandez A, Hille LT, Silverstein RA, Quesada-Ganuza A, Reifs A, Fernandez-Penalver S, Benitez Y, Soletto L, Gavira JA, Diaz A, Vranken W, Sanchez-Mejias A, Guell M, Mojica FJM, Kleinstiver BP, Moreno-Pelayo MA, Montoliu L, Perez-Jimenez R. Nat Microbiol. 2023 Jan;8(1):77-90. doi: 10.1038/s41564-022-01265-y. Epub 2023 Jan 2. PubMed 36593295.
Backbone
  Vector backbone: JDS246
  Vector type: Mammalian Expression ; in vitro transcription; T7 promoter
Growth in bacteria
  Bacterial resistance: Ampicillin, 100 μg/mL
  Growth temperature: 37°C
  Growth strain: DH5alpha
  Copy number: High Copy
Gene/Insert
  Gene/Insert name: human codon usage nSpCas9(D10A)-BPNLS-P2A-eGFP (alt name: HES24)
  Species: Synthetic
  Mutation: D10A
  Promoter: CMV and T7
  Tag / fusion protein: BPNLS-3xFLAG-P2A-eGFP (N terminal on insert)
  Cloning method: Gibson Cloning
  Sequencing primers: 5′ oBK6928 - CCAAGTCTCCACCCCATTGACG; 3′ oBK219 - GGGAGTGGCACCTTCCAGGGTC
Terms and licenses: Academic/Nonprofit Terms; Industry Terms: Not Available to Industry
Depositor comments: Please visit https://www.biorxiv.org/content/10.1101/2022.03.30.485982v2 for bioRxiv preprint.
How to cite: pCMV-T7-nSpCas9(D10A)-BPNLS(SV40)-3xFLAG-P2A-EGFP (HES24) was a gift from Benjamin Kleinstiver & Raul Perez-Jimenez (Addgene plasmid # 185492 ; http://n2t.net/addgene:185492 ; RRID:Addgene_185492)
