[The description below was written by a language model from this plasmid's Addgene catalogue record and pLannotate feature annotations shown in this document.]
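Description:
pCMV-T7-nSpCas9(D10A)-BPNLS(SV40)-3xFLAG-P2A-EGFP (HES24) is an 8,451 nt mammalian expression plasmid built on the JDS246 backbone that also serves as a template for in vitro transcription. It is maintained in E. coli as a high-copy plasmid through a ColE1/pUC-type origin and selected with ampicillin via the β-lactamase gene and its native promoter. Short remnants of lac regulatory sequence, a pBluescript polylinker, an SV40 promoter and the pBR322 bom region are annotated in the backbone, but these are fragments with no apparent functional role.

The payload is a single open reading frame driven by the human CMV immediate-early enhancer and promoter, with a T7 promoter placed just downstream so that the same coding sequence can be transcribed by T7 RNA polymerase in vitro. The frame encodes human codon-optimised Streptococcus pyogenes Cas9 carrying the D10A substitution, which inactivates the RuvC nuclease domain and leaves a nickase that cuts only one DNA strand. The annotation software splits this gene into two adjacent segments and labels the first as a dCas9 portion, but the record lists D10A as the only mutation. Cas9 is followed by a C-terminal bipartite SV40-type nuclear localisation signal (not separately annotated), a 3xFLAG epitope for detection, and a P2A self-cleaving peptide linked to EGFP, so transfected cells produce free green fluorescent protein as a marker of nickase expression. The catalogue field lists the tag as N-terminal, whereas the purpose statement and feature order place it at the C terminus. A bovine growth hormone polyadenylation signal ends the transcript. No guide RNA cassette is annotated, so a guide would have to be supplied separately. The plasmid was deposited with a study on the evolution of CRISPR-associated endonucleases inferred from resurrected ancestral proteins.
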