Features (pLannotate 1.2.2; 18 found; start..end, strand, type, name):
    183..386     +  promoter       CMV promoter: human cytomegalovirus (CMV) immediate early promoter
    428..446     +  promoter       T7 promoter: promoter for bacteriophage T7 RNA polymerase
    463..2064    +  CDS            dCas9(N): N-terminal portion of catalytically inactive Streptococcus pyogenes dCas9 carrying the D10A mutation (Zetsche et al., 2015)
   2065..4563    +  CDS            Cas9(C): C-terminal portion of Streptococcus pyogenes Cas9 (Zetsche et al., 2015)
   4651..4716    +  CDS            3xFLAG: three tandem FLAG® epitope tags, followed by an enterokinase cleavage site
   4792..5508    +  CDS            EGFP: EGFP is a basic (constitutively fluorescent) green fluorescent protein published in 1996, derived from Aequorea victoria. It is reported to be a rapidly-maturing weak dimer with moderate acid sensitivity.
   5563..5787    +  polyA_signal   bGH poly(A) signal: bovine growth hormone polyadenylation signal
   5791..5812    +  promoter       SV40 promoter (fragment): SV40 enhancer and early promoter
   5817..5833    +  misc_feature   MCS (fragment): pBluescript multiple cloning site
   5882..5898    -  protein_bind   lac operator: The lac repressor binds to the lac operator to inhibit transcription in E. coli. This inhibition can be relieved by adding lactose or isopropyl-β-D-thiogalactopyranoside (IPTG). lac repressor encoded by lacI
   5906..5936    -  promoter       lac promoter: promoter for the E. coli lac operon
   5951..5972    -  protein_bind   CAP binding site: CAP binding activates transcription in the presence of cAMP. E. coli catabolite activator protein
   5985..6077    -  CDS            lacI (fragment): lac repressor; lacI; The lac repressor binds to the lac operator to inhibit transcription in E. coli. This inhibition can be relieved by adding lactose or isopropyl-β-D-thiogalactopyranoside (IPTG).
   6260..6848    -  rep_origin     ori: high-copy-number ColE1/pMB1/pBR322/pUC origin of replication
   7019..7879    -  CDS            AmpR: β-lactamase; bla; confers resistance to ampicillin, carbenicillin, and related antibiotics
   7880..7984    -  promoter       AmpR promoter: bla
   8055..8099    -  misc_feature   bom (fragment): basis of mobility region from pBR322
   8254..182     +  enhancer       CMV enhancer (across the origin): human cytomegalovirus immediate early enhancer
>Addgene plasmid #185492 | pCMV-T7-nSpCas9(D10A)-BPNLS(SV40)-3xFLAG-P2A-EGFP (HES24) | addgene full sequence | sequence record 363405 | Addgene NGS Result
GGGTGGAGTATTTACGGTAAACTGCCCACTTGGCAGTACATCAAGTGTATCATATGCCAAGTACGCCCCC
TATTGACGTCAATGACGGTAAATGGCCCGCCTGGCATTATGCCCAGTACATGACCTTATGGGACTTTCCT
ACTTGGCAGTACATCTACGTATTAGTCATCGCTATTACCATGGTGATGCGGTTTTGGCAGTACATCAATG
GGCGTGGATAGCGGTTTGACTCACGGGGATTTCCAAGTCTCCACCCCATTGACGTCAATGGGAGTTTGTT
TTGGCACCAAAATCAACGGGACTTTCCAAAATGTCGTAACAACTCCGCCCCATTGACGCAAATGGGCGGT
AGGCGTGTACGGTGGGAGGTCTATATAAGCAGAGCTGGTTTAGTGAACCGTCAGATCCGCTAGAGATCCG
CGGCCGCTAATACGACTCACTATAGGGAGAGCCGCCACCATGGACAAGAAGTACAGCATCGGCCTGGCCA
TCGGCACCAACTCTGTGGGCTGGGCCGTGATCACCGACGAGTACAAGGTGCCCAGCAAGAAATTCAAGGT
GCTGGGCAACACCGACCGGCACAGCATCAAGAAGAACCTGATCGGAGCCCTGCTGTTCGACAGCGGCGAA
ACAGCCGAGGCCACCCGGCTGAAGAGAACCGCCAGAAGAAGATACACCAGACGGAAGAACCGGATCTGCT
ATCTGCAAGAGATCTTCAGCAACGAGATGGCCAAGGTGGACGACAGCTTCTTCCACAGACTGGAAGAGTC
CTTCCTGGTGGAAGAGGATAAGAAGCACGAGCGGCACCCCATCTTCGGCAACATCGTGGACGAGGTGGCC
TACCACGAGAAGTACCCCACCATCTACCACCTGAGAAAGAAACTGGTGGACAGCACCGACAAGGCCGACC
TGCGGCTGATCTATCTGGCCCTGGCCCACATGATCAAGTTCCGGGGCCACTTCCTGATCGAGGGCGACCT
GAACCCCGACAACAGCGACGTGGACAAGCTGTTCATCCAGCTGGTGCAGACCTACAACCAGCTGTTCGAG
GAAAACCCCATCAACGCCAGCGGCGTGGACGCCAAGGCCATCCTGTCTGCCAGACTGAGCAAGAGCAGAC
GGCTGGAAAATCTGATCGCCCAGCTGCCCGGCGAGAAGAAGAATGGCCTGTTCGGAAACCTGATTGCCCT
GAGCCTGGGCCTGACCCCCAACTTCAAGAGCAACTTCGACCTGGCCGAGGATGCCAAACTGCAGCTGAGC
AAGGACACCTACGACGACGACCTGGACAACCTGCTGGCCCAGATCGGCGACCAGTACGCCGACCTGTTTC
TGGCCGCCAAGAACCTGTCCGACGCCATCCTGCTGAGCGACATCCTGAGAGTGAACACCGAGATCACCAA
GGCCCCCCTGAGCGCCTCTATGATCAAGAGATACGACGAGCACCACCAGGACCTGACCCTGCTGAAAGCT
CTCGTGCGGCAGCAGCTGCCTGAGAAGTACAAAGAGATTTTCTTCGACCAGAGCAAGAACGGCTACGCCG
GCTACATTGACGGCGGAGCCAGCCAGGAAGAGTTCTACAAGTTCATCAAGCCCATCCTGGAAAAGATGGA
CGGCACCGAGGAACTGCTCGTGAAGCTGAACAGAGAGGACCTGCTGCGGAAGCAGCGGACCTTCGACAAC
GGCAGCATCCCCCACCAGATCCACCTGGGAGAGCTGCACGCCATTCTGCGGCGGCAGGAAGATTTTTACC
CATTCCTGAAGGACAACCGGGAAAAGATCGAGAAGATCCTGACCTTCCGCATCCCCTACTACGTGGGCCC
TCTGGCCAGGGGAAACAGCAGATTCGCCTGGATGACCAGAAAGAGCGAGGAAACCATCACCCCCTGGAAC
TTCGAGGAAGTGGTGGACAAGGGCGCTTCCGCCCAGAGCTTCATCGAGCGGATGACCAACTTCGATAAGA
ACCTGCCCAACGAGAAGGTGCTGCCCAAGCACAGCCTGCTGTACGAGTACTTCACCGTGTATAACGAGCT
GACCAAAGTGAAATACGTGACCGAGGGAATGAGAAAGCCCGCCTTCCTGAGCGGCGAGCAGAAAAAGGCC
ATCGTGGACCTGCTGTTCAAGACCAACCGGAAAGTGACCGTGAAGCAGCTGAAAGAGGACTACTTCAAGA
AAATCGAGTGCTTCGACTCCGTGGAAATCTCCGGCGTGGAAGATCGGTTCAACGCCTCCCTGGGCACATA
CCACGATCTGCTGAAAATTATCAAGGACAAGGACTTCCTGGACAATGAGGAAAACGAGGACATTCTGGAA
GATATCGTGCTGACCCTGACACTGTTTGAGGACAGAGAGATGATCGAGGAACGGCTGAAAACCTATGCCC
ACCTGTTCGACGACAAAGTGATGAAGCAGCTGAAGCGGCGGAGATACACCGGCTGGGGCAGGCTGAGCCG
GAAGCTGATCAACGGCATCCGGGACAAGCAGTCCGGCAAGACAATCCTGGATTTCCTGAAGTCCGACGGC
TTCGCCAACAGAAACTTCATGCAGCTGATCCACGACGACAGCCTGACCTTTAAAGAGGACATCCAGAAAG
CCCAGGTGTCCGGCCAGGGCGATAGCCTGCACGAGCACATTGCCAATCTGGCCGGCAGCCCCGCCATTAA
GAAGGGCATCCTGCAGACAGTGAAGGTGGTGGACGAGCTCGTGAAAGTGATGGGCCGGCACAAGCCCGAG
AACATCGTGATCGAAATGGCCAGAGAGAACCAGACCACCCAGAAGGGACAGAAGAACAGCCGCGAGAGAA
TGAAGCGGATCGAAGAGGGCATCAAAGAGCTGGGCAGCCAGATCCTGAAAGAACACCCCGTGGAAAACAC
CCAGCTGCAGAACGAGAAGCTGTACCTGTACTACCTGCAGAATGGGCGGGATATGTACGTGGACCAGGAA
CTGGACATCAACCGGCTGTCCGACTACGATGTGGACCATATCGTGCCTCAGAGCTTTCTGAAGGACGACT
CCATCGACAACAAGGTGCTGACCAGAAGCGACAAGAACCGGGGCAAGAGCGACAACGTGCCCTCCGAAGA
GGTCGTGAAGAAGATGAAGAACTACTGGCGGCAGCTGCTGAACGCCAAGCTGATTACCCAGAGAAAGTTC
GACAATCTGACCAAGGCCGAGAGAGGCGGCCTGAGCGAACTGGATAAGGCCGGCTTCATCAAGAGACAGC
TGGTGGAAACCCGGCAGATCACAAAGCACGTGGCACAGATCCTGGACTCCCGGATGAACACTAAGTACGA
CGAGAATGACAAGCTGATCCGGGAAGTGAAAGTGATCACCCTGAAGTCCAAGCTGGTGTCCGATTTCCGG
AAGGATTTCCAGTTTTACAAAGTGCGCGAGATCAACAACTACCACCACGCCCACGACGCCTACCTGAACG
CCGTCGTGGGAACCGCCCTGATCAAAAAGTACCCTAAGCTGGAAAGCGAGTTCGTGTACGGCGACTACAA
GGTGTACGACGTGCGGAAGATGATCGCCAAGAGCGAGCAGGAAATCGGCAAGGCTACCGCCAAGTACTTC
TTCTACAGCAACATCATGAACTTTTTCAAGACCGAGATTACCCTGGCCAACGGCGAGATCCGGAAGCGGC
CTCTGATCGAGACAAACGGCGAAACCGGGGAGATCGTGTGGGATAAGGGCCGGGATTTTGCCACCGTGCG
GAAAGTGCTGAGCATGCCCCAAGTGAATATCGTGAAAAAGACCGAGGTGCAGACAGGCGGCTTCAGCAAA
GAGTCTATCCTGCCCAAGAGGAACAGCGATAAGCTGATCGCCAGAAAGAAGGACTGGGACCCTAAGAAGT
ACGGCGGCTTCGACAGCCCCACCGTGGCCTATTCTGTGCTGGTGGTGGCCAAAGTGGAAAAGGGCAAGTC
CAAGAAACTGAAGAGTGTGAAAGAGCTGCTGGGGATCACCATCATGGAAAGAAGCAGCTTCGAGAAGAAT
CCCATCGACTTTCTGGAAGCCAAGGGCTACAAAGAAGTGAAAAAGGACCTGATCATCAAGCTGCCTAAGT
ACTCCCTGTTCGAGCTGGAAAACGGCCGGAAGAGAATGCTGGCCTCTGCCGGCGAACTGCAGAAGGGAAA
CGAACTGGCCCTGCCCTCCAAATATGTGAACTTCCTGTACCTGGCCAGCCACTATGAGAAGCTGAAGGGC
TCCCCCGAGGATAATGAGCAGAAACAGCTGTTTGTGGAACAGCACAAGCACTACCTGGACGAGATCATCG
AGCAGATCAGCGAGTTCTCCAAGAGAGTGATCCTGGCCGACGCTAATCTGGACAAAGTGCTGTCCGCCTA
CAACAAGCACCGGGATAAGCCCATCAGAGAGCAGGCCGAGAATATCATCCACCTGTTTACCCTGACCAAT
CTGGGAGCCCCTGCCGCCTTCAAGTACTTTGACACCACCATCGACCGGAAGAGGTACACCAGCACCAAAG
AGGTGCTGGACGCCACCCTGATCCACCAGAGCATCACCGGCCTGTACGAGACACGGATCGACCTGTCTCA
GCTGGGAGGCGACGGATCCGGCGGAGGCGGAAGCGGGAAAAGAACCGCCGACGGCAGCGAATTCGAGCCC
AAGAAGAAGAGGAAAGTCTCGAGCGGAGGCGACTACAAAGACCATGACGGTGATTATAAAGATCATGACA
TCGATTACAAGGATGACGATGACAAGGGAGGCGGTGGAAGCGGCGCAACAAACTTCTCTCTGCTGAAACA
AGCCGGAGATGTCGAAGAGAATCCTGGACCGATGGTGAGCAAGGGCGAGGAGCTGTTCACCGGGGTGGTG
CCCATCCTGGTCGAGCTGGACGGCGACGTAAACGGCCACAAGTTCAGCGTGTCCGGCGAGGGCGAGGGCG
ATGCCACCTACGGCAAGCTGACCCTGAAGTTCATCTGCACCACCGGCAAGCTGCCCGTGCCCTGGCCCAC
CCTCGTGACCACCCTGACCTACGGCGTGCAGTGCTTCAGCCGCTACCCCGACCACATGAAGCAGCACGAC
TTCTTCAAGTCCGCCATGCCCGAAGGCTACGTCCAGGAGCGCACCATCTTCTTCAAGGACGACGGCAACT
ACAAGACCCGCGCCGAGGTGAAGTTCGAGGGCGACACCCTGGTGAACCGCATCGAGCTGAAGGGCATCGA
CTTCAAGGAGGACGGCAACATCCTGGGGCACAAGCTGGAGTACAACTACAACAGCCACAACGTCTATATC
ATGGCCGACAAGCAGAAGAACGGCATCAAGGTGAACTTCAAGATCCGCCACAACATCGAGGACGGCAGCG
TGCAGCTCGCCGACCACTACCAGCAGAACACCCCCATCGGCGACGGCCCCGTGCTGCTGCCCGACAACCA
CTACCTGAGCACCCAGTCCGCCCTGAGCAAAGACCCCAACGAGAAGCGCGATCACATGGTCCTGCTGGAG
TTCGTGACCGCCGCCGGGATCACTCTCGGCATGGACGAGCTGTACAAGTGACCGGTCATCATCACCATCA
CCATTGAGTTTAAACCCGCTGATCAGCCTCGACTGTGCCTTCTAGTTGCCAGCCATCTGTTGTTTGCCCC
TCCCCCGTGCCTTCCTTGACCCTGGAAGGTGCCACTCCCACTGTCCTTTCCTAATAAAATGAGGAAATTG
CATCGCATTGTCTGAGTAGGTGTCATTCTATTCTGGGGGGTGGGGTGGGGCAGGACAGCAAGGGGGAGGA
TTGGGAAGACAATAGCAGGCATGCTGGGGATGCGGTGGGCTCTATGGCTTCTGAGGCGGAAAGAACCAGC
TGGGGCTCGATACCGTCGACCTCTAGCTAGAGCTTGGCGTAATCATGGTCATAGCTGTTTCCTGTGTGAA
ATTGTTATCCGCTCACAATTCCACACAACATACGAGCCGGAAGCATAAAGTGTAAAGCCTAGGGTGCCTA
ATGAGTGAGCTAACTCACATTAATTGCGTTGCGCTCACTGCCCGCTTTCCAGTCGGGAAACCTGTCGTGC
CAGCTGCATTAATGAATCGGCCAACGCGCGGGGAGAGGCGGTTTGCGTATTGGGCGCTCTTCCGCTTCCT
CGCTCACTGACTCGCTGCGCTCGGTCGTTCGGCTGCGGCGAGCGGTATCAGCTCACTCAAAGGCGGTAAT
ACGGTTATCCACAGAATCAGGGGATAACGCAGGAAAGAACATGTGAGCAAAAGGCCAGCAAAAGGCCAGG
AACCGTAAAAAGGCCGCGTTGCTGGCGTTTTTCCATAGGCTCCGCCCCCCTGACGAGCATCACAAAAATC
GACGCTCAAGTCAGAGGTGGCGAAACCCGACAGGACTATAAAGATACCAGGCGTTTCCCCCTGGAAGCTC
CCTCGTGCGCTCTCCTGTTCCGACCCTGCCGCTTACCGGATACCTGTCCGCCTTTCTCCCTTCGGGAAGC
GTGGCGCTTTCTCATAGCTCACGCTGTAGGTATCTCAGTTCGGTGTAGGTCGTTCGCTCCAAGCTGGGCT
GTGTGCACGAACCCCCCGTTCAGCCCGACCGCTGCGCCTTATCCGGTAACTATCGTCTTGAGTCCAACCC
GGTAAGACACGACTTATCGCCACTGGCAGCAGCCACTGGTAACAGGATTAGCAGAGCGAGGTATGTAGGC
GGTGCTACAGAGTTCTTGAAGTGGTGGCCTAACTACGGCTACACTAGAAGAACAGTATTTGGTATCTGCG
CTCTGCTGAAGCCAGTTACCTTCGGAAAAAGAGTTGGTAGCTCTTGATCCGGCAAACAAACCACCGCTGG
TAGCGGTGGTTTTTTTGTTTGCAAGCAGCAGATTACGCGCAGAAAAAAAGGATCTCAAGAAGATCCTTTG
ATCTTTTCTACGGGGTCTGACGCTCAGTGGAACGAAAACTCACGTTAAGGGATTTTGGTCATGAGATTAT
CAAAAAGGATCTTCACCTAGATCCTTTTAAATTAAAAATGAAGTTTTAAATCAATCTAAAGTATATATGA
GTAAACTTGGTCTGACAGTTACCAATGCTTAATCAGTGAGGCACCTATCTCAGCGATCTGTCTATTTCGT
TCATCCATAGTTGCCTGACTCCCCGTCGTGTAGATAACTACGATACGGGAGGGCTTACCATCTGGCCCCA
GTGCTGCAATGATACCGCGAGACCCACGCTCACCGGCTCCAGATTTATCAGCAATAAACCAGCCAGCCGG
AAGGGCCGAGCGCAGAAGTGGTCCTGCAACTTTATCCGCCTCCATCCAGTCTATTAATTGTTGCCGGGAA
GCTAGAGTAAGTAGTTCGCCAGTTAATAGTTTGCGCAACGTTGTTGCCATTGCTACAGGCATCGTGGTGT
CACGCTCGTCGTTTGGTATGGCTTCATTCAGCTCCGGTTCCCAACGATCAAGGCGAGTTACATGATCCCC
CATGTTGTGCAAAAAAGCGGTTAGCTCCTTCGGTCCTCCGATCGTTGTCAGAAGTAAGTTGGCCGCAGTG
TTATCACTCATGGTTATGGCAGCACTGCATAATTCTCTTACTGTCATGCCATCCGTAAGATGCTTTTCTG
TGACTGGTGAGTACTCAACCAAGTCATTCTGAGAATAGTGTATGCGGCGACCGAGTTGCTCTTGCCCGGC
GTCAATACGGGATAATACCGCGCCACATAGCAGAACTTTAAAAGTGCTCATCATTGGAAAACGTTCTTCG
GGGCGAAAACTCTCAAGGATCTTACCGCTGTTGAGATCCAGTTCGATGTAACCCACTCGTGCACCCAACT
GATCTTCAGCATCTTTTACTTTCACCAGCGTTTCTGGGTGAGCAAAAACAGGAAGGCAAAATGCCGCAAA
AAAGGGAATAAGGGCGACACGGAAATGTTGAATACTCATACTCTTCCTTTTTCAATATTATTGAAGCATT
TATCAGGGTTATTGTCTCATGAGCGGATACATATTTGAATGTATTTAGAAAAATAAACAAATAGGGGTTC
CGCGCACATTTCCCCGAAAAGTGCCACCTGACGTCGACGGATCGGGAGATCGATCTCCCGATCCCCTAGG
GTCGACTCTCAGTACAATCTGCTCTGATGCCGCATAGTTAAGCCAGTATCTGCTCCCTGCTTGTGTGTTG
GAGGTCGCTGAGTAGTGCGCGAGCAAAATTTAAGCTACAACAAGGCAAGGCTTGACCGACAATTGCATGA
AGAATCTGCTTAGGGTTAGGCGTTTTGCGCTGCTTCGCGATGTACGGGCCAGATATACGCGTTGACATTG
ATTATTGACTAGTTATTAATAGTAATCAATTACGGGGTCATTAGTTCATAGCCCATATATGGAGTTCCGC
GTTACATAACTTACGGTAAATGGCCCGCCTGGCTGACCGCCCAACGACCCCCGCCCATTGACGTCAATAA
TGACGTATGTTCCCATAGTAACGCCAATAGGGACTTTCCATTGACGTCAAT
